Addgene plasmid #45844: Tet-O-FUW-Olig2
Depositing lab: Marius Wernig. Depositing organization: Stanford University. Publication: Generation of oligodendroglial cells by direct lineage conversion. Yang N, Zuchero JB, Ahlenius H, Marro S, Ng YH, Vierbuchen T, Hawkins JS, Geissler R, Barres BA, Wernig M. Nat Biotechnol. 2013 May;31(5):434-9. doi: 10.1038/nbt.2564. Epub 2013 Apr 14. PubMed 23584610.
Backbone
  Vector backbone: Tet-O-FUW
  Total vector size (bp): 9361
  Vector type: Mammalian Expression, Lentiviral
Growth in bacteria
  Bacterial resistance: Ampicillin, 100 μg/mL
  Growth temperature: 37°C
  Growth strain: Stbl3
  Copy number: High Copy
Gene/Insert
  Gene/Insert name: Olig2
  Species: M. musculus (mouse)
  Insert size (bp): 972
  GenBank ID: NM_016967.2
  Entrez Gene: Olig2 (a.k.a. Bhlhb1, Olg-2, Oligo2, RK17, bHLHe19)
  Promoter: tet-ON
  Cloning method: Restriction Enzyme; 5′ cloning site EcoRI (not destroyed); 3′ cloning site EcoRI (not destroyed)
  Sequencing primers: 5′ LNCX; 3′ WPRE-R
Terms and licenses: Academic/Nonprofit Terms; Industry Terms: Not Available to Industry
How to cite: Tet-O-FUW-Olig2 was a gift from Marius Wernig (Addgene plasmid # 45844 ; http://n2t.net/addgene:45844 ; RRID:Addgene_45844)
