[The description below was written by a language model from this plasmid's Addgene catalogue record and pLannotate feature annotations shown in this document.]
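Description:
Tet-O-FUW-Olig2 is a 9.4 kb lentiviral transfer plasmid for doxycycline-inducible expression of mouse Olig2 in mammalian cells, built on the Tet-O-FUW backbone. It is propagated in E. coli through a high-copy ColE1/pUC-type origin with ampicillin selection (AmpR). The backbone also carries an f1 origin and an SV40/EM7-driven BleoR cassette, which lies outside the LTR-flanked region and so would not be transferred with the viral genome.

The viral genome is transcribed in packaging cells from a CMV enhancer/promoter fused to a truncated HIV-1 5' LTR. It contains the Ψ packaging signal with a partial gag fragment, the Rev response element for Rev-dependent nuclear export, and the cPPT/CTS element that aids nuclear import of the reverse-transcribed genome. Downstream lies the expression cassette: a tetracycline response element with seven tetO copies joined to a minimal CMV promoter, followed by the 972 bp Olig2 coding sequence cloned between EcoRI sites. No epitope tag or reporter is annotated. A WPRE follows the insert to enhance transcript stability and expression, and the genome ends with a truncated 3' LTR and a bGH polyadenylation signal.

Because the plasmid encodes no tetracycline transactivator, induction depends on rtTA supplied separately, for example from a co-infected virus. Olig2 is a bHLH transcription factor required for oligodendrocyte and motor neuron specification. The associated publication concerns the generation of oligodendroglial cells by direct lineage conversion, which suggests the vector is used to deliver controllable Olig2 expression in such reprogramming experiments.
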