Features (pLannotate 1.2.2; 32 found; start..end, strand, type, name):
     12..980     +  CDS            Olig2: OLIG2_MOUSE - Experimental evidence at protein level: Swiss-Prot protein existence level 1. Required for oligodendrocyte and motor neuron specification in the spinal cord, as well as for the development of somatic motor neurons in the hindbrain (PubMed:11955448, PubMed:12121626, PubMed:16908628). Functions together with ZNF488 to promote oligodendrocyte differentiation (PubMed:16908628). Cooperates with OLIG1 to establish the pMN domain of the embryonic neural tube (PubMed:11955448, PubMed:12121626). Antagonist of V2 interneuron and of NKX2-2-induced V3 interneuron development (PubMed:11955448
    984..1008    +  misc_feature   MCS (fragment): pBluescript multiple cloning site
   1008..1596    +  misc_feature   WPRE: woodchuck hepatitis virus posttranscriptional regulatory element
   1533..2114    +  CDS            nef (fragment): NEF_HV1H2 - Experimental evidence at protein level: Swiss-Prot protein existence level 1. Extracellular Nef protein targets CD4(+) T-lymphocytes for apoptosis by interacting with CXCR4 surface receptors. From Human immunodeficiency virus type 1 group M subtype B (isolate HXB2) (HIV-1).
   2121..2301    +  LTR            5' LTR (truncated): truncated 5' long terminal repeat (LTR) from HIV-1
   2333..2557    +  polyA_signal   bGH poly(A) signal: bovine growth hormone polyadenylation signal
   2561..2582    +  promoter       SV40 promoter (fragment): SV40 enhancer and early promoter
   2603..3031    +  rep_origin     f1 ori (sequence partly withheld): f1 bacteriophage origin of replication; arrow indicates direction of (+) strand synthesis
   3045..3374    +  promoter       SV40 promoter: SV40 enhancer and early promoter
   3422..3469    +  promoter       EM7 promoter: synthetic bacterial promoter&nbsp
   3488..3862    +  CDS            BleoR: antibiotic-binding protein; Sh ble from Streptoalloteichus hindustanus; confers resistance to bleomycin, phleomycin, and Zeocin™
   3872..3997    +  CDS            ble (fragment): BLE_KLEPN - Experimental evidence at protein level: Swiss-Prot protein existence level 1. Binding protein with a strong affinity to the bleomycin family of antibiotics. Binds to CL990; an antimitotic-antibiotic compound. From Klebsiella pneumoniae.
   3992..4113    +  polyA_signal   SV40 poly(A) signal: SV40 polyadenylation signal
   4186..4202    -  protein_bind   lac operator: The lac repressor binds to the lac operator to inhibit transcription in E. coli. This inhibition can be relieved by adding lactose or isopropyl-β-D-thiogalactopyranoside (IPTG). lac repressor encoded by lacI
   4210..4240    -  promoter       lac promoter: promoter for the E. coli lac operon
   4255..4276    -  protein_bind   CAP binding site: CAP binding activates transcription in the presence of cAMP. E. coli catabolite activator protein
   4289..4381    -  CDS            lacI (fragment): lac repressor; lacI; The lac repressor binds to the lac operator to inhibit transcription in E. coli. This inhibition can be relieved by adding lactose or isopropyl-β-D-thiogalactopyranoside (IPTG).
   4564..5152    -  rep_origin     ori: high-copy-number ColE1/pMB1/pBR322/pUC origin of replication
   5323..6183    -  CDS            AmpR: β-lactamase; bla; confers resistance to ampicillin, carbenicillin, and related antibiotics
   6184..6288    -  promoter       AmpR promoter: bla
   6347..6399    -  misc_feature   bom (fragment): basis of mobility region from pBR322
   6554..6933    +  enhancer       CMV enhancer: human cytomegalovirus immediate early enhancer
   6934..7133    +  promoter       CMV promoter: human cytomegalovirus (CMV) immediate early promoter
   7151..7331    +  LTR            5' LTR (truncated): truncated 5' long terminal repeat (LTR) from HIV-1
   7378..7503    +  misc_feature   HIV-1 Ψ: packaging signal of human immunodeficiency virus type 1
   7487..7850    +  CDS            HIV-1 gag (fragment): gag protein from human immunodeficiency virus 1; gag
   7996..8229    +  misc_feature   RRE: The Rev response element (RRE) of HIV-1 allows for Rev-dependent mRNA export from the nucleus to the cytoplasm.
   8606..8706    +  CDS            Rev (fragment): human immunodeficiency virus 1 (HIV-1) Rev protein; rev; enhances nuclear export of unspliced and incompletely spliced viral mRNAs
   8756..8873    +  misc_feature   cPPT/CTS: central polypurine tract and central termination sequence of HIV-1
   8927..9197    +  protein_bind   tetracycline response element: contains seven copies of the tetracycline operator tetO tetracycline repressor TetR
   9208..9225    +  misc_feature   MCS (fragment): pUC18/19 multiple cloning site
   9230..9267    +  promoter       minimal CMV promoter: human cytomegalovirus (CMV) immediate early promoter
>Addgene plasmid #45844 | Tet-O-FUW-Olig2 | depositor full sequence | sequence record 64385 | Tet-O-FUW-Olig2 sequence 9361 bps
AATTCGCCACCATGGACTCGGACGCCAGCCTGGTGTCTAGTCGCCCATCGTCCCCAGAACCCGATGATCT
TTTTCTGCCCGCCCGGAGCAAGGGGGGAAGCAGCAGCGGCTTCACAGGAGGGACTGTGTCCTCGTCCACG
CCGAGCGACTGCCCGCCAGAGCTGAGCTCCGAGCTACGAGGGGCCATGGGCGCGTCAGGCGCGCATCCCG
GGGACAAACTGGGCGGCGGTGGCTTCAAGTCATCTTCCTCCAGCACCTCCTCGTCCACGTCCTCGGCGGC
CACGTCTTCCACCAAGAAAGACAAGAAGCAGATGACTGAGCCCGAGCTGCAGCAGCTGCGCCTGAAGATC
AACAGCCGCGAACGCAAGCGCATGCACGACCTCAACATCGCCATGGACGGCCTGCGGGAGGTCATGCCTT
ACGCGCACGGGCCGTCGGTGCGCAAGCTCTCCAAGATCGCCACGCTGCTGCTGGCGCGAAACTACATCCT
CATGCTCACCAACTCGCTGGAGGAGATGAAGCGACTGGTGAGCGAGATCTACGGGGGTCACCACGCCGGC
TTCCACCCATCGGCCTGTGGCGGGCTGGCACACTCGGCGCCTCTACCCACCGCCACGGCGCACCCCGCGG
CCGCCGCGCACGCCGCGCACCACCCGGCCGTGCACCACCCCATCCTCCCTCCCGCAGCCGCCGCCGCCGC
CGCAGCCGCCGCCGCCGCAGCGGTGTCCAGCGCCTCTCTACCGGGCTCCGGGCTGTCCTCGGTCGGATCC
ATCCGGCCTCCGCACGGCCTGCTCAAGTCACCGTCGGCAGCCGCAGCCGCCCCTCTCGGAGGCGGGGGTG
GAGGCAGCGGTGGCAGCGGTGGCTTCCAGCACTGGGGCGGCATGCCGTGCCCCTGCAGCATGTGCCAGGT
GCCGCCGCCGCACCACCACGTGTCGGCTATGGGCGCCGGCACCTTGCCGCGCCTCACCTCCGACGCCAAG
TGAGAATTCGATATCAAGCTTATCGATAATCAACCTCTGGATTACAAAATTTGTGAAAGATTGACTGGTA
TTCTTAACTATGTTGCTCCTTTTACGCTATGTGGATACGCTGCTTTAATGCCTTTGTATCATGCTATTGC
TTCCCGTATGGCTTTCATTTTCTCCTCCTTGTATAAATCCTGGTTGCTGTCTCTTTATGAGGAGTTGTGG
CCCGTTGTCAGGCAACGTGGCGTGGTGTGCACTGTGTTTGCTGACGCAACCCCCACTGGTTGGGGCATTG
CCACCACCTGTCAGCTCCTTTCCGGGACTTTCGCTTTCCCCCTCCCTATTGCCACGGCGGAACTCATCGC
CGCCTGCCTTGCCCGCTGCTGGACAGGGGCTCGGCTGTTGGGCACTGACAATTCCGTGGTGTTGTCGGGG
AAATCATCGTCCTTTCCTTGGCTGCTCGCCTGTGTTGCCACCTGGATTCTGCGCGGGACGTCCTTCTGCT
ACGTCCCTTCGGCCCTCAATCCAGCGGACCTTCCTTCCCGCGGCCTGCTGCCGGCTCTGCGGCCTCTTCC
GCGTCTTCGCCTTCGCCCTCAGACGAGTCGGATCTCCCTTTGGGCCGCCTCCCCGCATCGATACCGTCGA
CCTCGAGACCTAGAAAAACATGGAGCAATCACAAGTAGCAATACAGCAGCTACCAATGCTGATTGTGCCT
GGCTAGAAGCACAAGAGGAGGAGGAGGTGGGTTTTCCAGTCACACCTCAGGTACCTTTAAGACCAATGAC
TTACAAGGCAGCTGTAGATCTTAGCCACTTTTTAAAAGAAAAGGGGGGACTGGAAGGGCTAATTCACTCC
CAACGAAGACAAGATATCCTTGATCTGTGGATCTACCACACACAAGGCTACTTCCCTGATTGGCAGAACT
ACACACCAGGGCCAGGGATCAGATATCCACTGACCTTTGGATGGTGCTACAAGCTAGTACCAGTTGAGCA
AGAGAAGGTAGAAGAAGCCAATGAAGGAGAGAACACCCGCTTGTTACACCCTGTGAGCCTGCATGGGATG
GATGACCCGGAGAGAGAAGTATTAGAGTGGAGGTTTGACAGCCGCCTAGCATTTCATCACATGGCCCGAG
AGCTGCATCCGGACTGTACTGGGTCTCTCTGGTTAGACCAGATCTGAGCCTGGGAGCTCTCTGGCTAACT
AGGGAACCCACTGCTTAAGCCTCAATAAAGCTTGCCTTGAGTGCTTCAAGTAGTGTGTGCCCGTCTGTTG
TGTGACTCTGGTAACTAGAGATCCCTCAGACCCTTTTAGTCAGTGTGGAAAATCTCTAGCAGGGCCCGTT
TAAACCCGCTGATCAGCCTCGACTGTGCCTTCTAGTTGCCAGCCATCTGTTGTTTGCCCCTCCCCCGTGC
CTTCCTTGACCCTGGAAGGTGCCACTCCCACTGTCCTTTCCTAATAAAATGAGGAAATTGCATCGCATTG
TCTGAGTAGGTGTCATTCTATTCTGGGGGGTGGGGTGGGGCAGGACAGCAAGGGGGAGGATTGGGAAGAC
AATAGCAGGCATGCTGGGGATGCGGTGGGCTCTATGGCTTCTGAGGCGGAAAGAACCAGCTGGGGCTCTA
GGGGGTATCCCC
[124 nt withheld, positions 2603-2726]
C
[91 nt withheld, positions 2728-2818]
A
[49 nt withheld, positions 2820-2868]
CCTTTGACGTTGGAGTCCACGTTCTTT
[37 nt withheld, positions 2896-2932]
ACCCTATCTCGGTCTATTCTTTTGATTTATAAGGGATTTTGCCGATTTCGGCCTATTGGTTAAAAAATGA
GCTGATTTAACAAAAATTTAACGCGAATTAATTCTGTGGAATGTGTGTCAGTTAGGGTGTGGAAAGTCCC
CAGGCTCCCCAGCAGGCAGAAGTATGCAAAGCATGCATCTCAATTAGTCAGCAACCAGGTGTGGAAAGTC
CCCAGGCTCCCCAGCAGGCAGAAGTATGCAAAGCATGCATCTCAATTAGTCAGCAACCATAGTCCCGCCC
CTAACTCCGCCCATCCCGCCCCTAACTCCGCCCAGTTCCGCCCATTCTCCGCCCCATGGCTGACTAATTT
TTTTTATTTATGCAGAGGCCGAGGCCGCCTCTGCCTCTGAGCTATTCCAGAAGTAGTGAGGAGGCTTTTT
TGGAGGCCTAGGCTTTTGCAAAAAGCTCCCGGGAGCTTGTATATCCATTTTCGGATCTGATCAGCACGTG
TTGACAATTAATCATCGGCATAGTATATCGGCATAGTATAATACGACAAGGTGAGGAACTAAACCATGGC
CAAGTTGACCAGTGCCGTTCCGGTGCTCACCGCGCGCGACGTCGCCGGAGCGGTCGAGTTCTGGACCGAC
CGGCTCGGGTTCTCCCGGGACTTCGTGGAGGACGACTTCGCCGGTGTGGTCCGGGACGACGTGACCCTGT
TCATCAGCGCGGTCCAGGACCAGGTGGTGCCGGACAACACCCTGGCCTGGGTGTGGGTGCGCGGCCTGGA
CGAGCTGTACGCCGAGTGGTCGGAGGTCGTGTCCACGAACTTCCGGGACGCCTCCGGGCCGGCCATGACC
GAGATCGGCGAGCAGCCGTGGGGGCGGGAGTTCGCCCTGCGCGACCCGGCCGGCAACTGCGTGCACTTCG
TGGCCGAGGAGCAGGACTGACACGTGCTACGAGATTTCGATTCCACCGCCGCCTTCTATGAAAGGTTGGG
CTTCGGAATCGTTTTCCGGGACGCCGGCTGGATGATCCTCCAGCGCGGGGATCTCATGCTGGAGTTCTTC
GCCCACCCCAACTTGTTTATTGCAGCTTATAATGGTTACAAATAAAGCAATAGCATCACAAATTTCACAA
ATAAAGCATTTTTTTCACTGCATTCTAGTTGTGGTTTGTCCAAACTCATCAATGTATCTTATCATGTCTG
TATACCGTCGACCTCTAGCTAGAGCTTGGCGTAATCATGGTCATAGCTGTTTCCTGTGTGAAATTGTTAT
CCGCTCACAATTCCACACAACATACGAGCCGGAAGCATAAAGTGTAAAGCCTGGGGTGCCTAATGAGTGA
GCTAACTCACATTAATTGCGTTGCGCTCACTGCCCGCTTTCCAGTCGGGAAACCTGTCGTGCCAGCTGCA
TTAATGAATCGGCCAACGCGCGGGGAGAGGCGGTTTGCGTATTGGGCGCTCTTCCGCTTCCTCGCTCACT
GACTCGCTGCGCTCGGTCGTTCGGCTGCGGCGAGCGGTATCAGCTCACTCAAAGGCGGTAATACGGTTAT
CCACAGAATCAGGGGATAACGCAGGAAAGAACATGTGAGCAAAAGGCCAGCAAAAGGCCAGGAACCGTAA
AAAGGCCGCGTTGCTGGCGTTTTTCCATAGGCTCCGCCCCCCTGACGAGCATCACAAAAATCGACGCTCA
AGTCAGAGGTGGCGAAACCCGACAGGACTATAAAGATACCAGGCGTTTCCCCCTGGAAGCTCCCTCGTGC
GCTCTCCTGTTCCGACCCTGCCGCTTACCGGATACCTGTCCGCCTTTCTCCCTTCGGGAAGCGTGGCGCT
TTCTCATAGCTCACGCTGTAGGTATCTCAGTTCGGTGTAGGTCGTTCGCTCCAAGCTGGGCTGTGTGCAC
GAACCCCCCGTTCAGCCCGACCGCTGCGCCTTATCCGGTAACTATCGTCTTGAGTCCAACCCGGTAAGAC
ACGACTTATCGCCACTGGCAGCAGCCACTGGTAACAGGATTAGCAGAGCGAGGTATGTAGGCGGTGCTAC
AGAGTTCTTGAAGTGGTGGCCTAACTACGGCTACACTAGAAGAACAGTATTTGGTATCTGCGCTCTGCTG
AAGCCAGTTACCTTCGGAAAAAGAGTTGGTAGCTCTTGATCCGGCAAACAAACCACCGCTGGTAGCGGTG
GTTTTTTTGTTTGCAAGCAGCAGATTACGCGCAGAAAAAAAGGATCTCAAGAAGATCCTTTGATCTTTTC
TACGGGGTCTGACGCTCAGTGGAACGAAAACTCACGTTAAGGGATTTTGGTCATGAGATTATCAAAAAGG
ATCTTCACCTAGATCCTTTTAAATTAAAAATGAAGTTTTAAATCAATCTAAAGTATATATGAGTAAACTT
GGTCTGACAGTTACCAATGCTTAATCAGTGAGGCACCTATCTCAGCGATCTGTCTATTTCGTTCATCCAT
AGTTGCCTGACTCCCCGTCGTGTAGATAACTACGATACGGGAGGGCTTACCATCTGGCCCCAGTGCTGCA
ATGATACCGCGAGACCCACGCTCACCGGCTCCAGATTTATCAGCAATAAACCAGCCAGCCGGAAGGGCCG
AGCGCAGAAGTGGTCCTGCAACTTTATCCGCCTCCATCCAGTCTATTAATTGTTGCCGGGAAGCTAGAGT
AAGTAGTTCGCCAGTTAATAGTTTGCGCAACGTTGTTGCCATTGCTACAGGCATCGTGGTGTCACGCTCG
TCGTTTGGTATGGCTTCATTCAGCTCCGGTTCCCAACGATCAAGGCGAGTTACATGATCCCCCATGTTGT
GCAAAAAAGCGGTTAGCTCCTTCGGTCCTCCGATCGTTGTCAGAAGTAAGTTGGCCGCAGTGTTATCACT
CATGGTTATGGCAGCACTGCATAATTCTCTTACTGTCATGCCATCCGTAAGATGCTTTTCTGTGACTGGT
GAGTACTCAACCAAGTCATTCTGAGAATAGTGTATGCGGCGACCGAGTTGCTCTTGCCCGGCGTCAATAC
GGGATAATACCGCGCCACATAGCAGAACTTTAAAAGTGCTCATCATTGGAAAACGTTCTTCGGGGCGAAA
ACTCTCAAGGATCTTACCGCTGTTGAGATCCAGTTCGATGTAACCCACTCGTGCACCCAACTGATCTTCA
GCATCTTTTACTTTCACCAGCGTTTCTGGGTGAGCAAAAACAGGAAGGCAAAATGCCGCAAAAAAGGGAA
TAAGGGCGACACGGAAATGTTGAATACTCATACTCTTCCTTTTTCAATATTATTGAAGCATTTATCAGGG
TTATTGTCTCATGAGCGGATACATATTTGAATGTATTTAGAAAAATAAACAAATAGGGGTTCCGCGCACA
TTTCCCCGAAAAGTGCCACCTGACGTCGACGGATCGGGAGATCTCCCGATCCCCTATGGTGCACTCTCAG
TACAATCTGCTCTGATGCCGCATAGTTAAGCCAGTATCTGCTCCCTGCTTGTGTGTTGGAGGTCGCTGAG
TAGTGCGCGAGCAAAATTTAAGCTACAACAAGGCAAGGCTTGACCGACAATTGCATGAAGAATCTGCTTA
GGGTTAGGCGTTTTGCGCTGCTTCGCGATGTACGGGCCAGATATACGCGTTGACATTGATTATTGACTAG
TTATTAATAGTAATCAATTACGGGGTCATTAGTTCATAGCCCATATATGGAGTTCCGCGTTACATAACTT
ACGGTAAATGGCCCGCCTGGCTGACCGCCCAACGACCCCCGCCCATTGACGTCAATAATGACGTATGTTC
CCATAGTAACGCCAATAGGGACTTTCCATTGACGTCAATGGGTGGAGTATTTACGGTAAACTGCCCACTT
GGCAGTACATCAAGTGTATCATATGCCAAGTACGCCCCCTATTGACGTCAATGACGGTAAATGGCCCGCC
TGGCATTATGCCCAGTACATGACCTTATGGGACTTTCCTACTTGGCAGTACATCTACGTATTAGTCATCG
CTATTACCATGGTGATGCGGTTTTGGCAGTACATCAATGGGCGTGGATAGCGGTTTGACTCACGGGGATT
TCCAAGTCTCCACCCCATTGACGTCAATGGGAGTTTGTTTTGGCACCAAAATCAACGGGACTTTCCAAAA
TGTCGTAACAACTCCGCCCCATTGACGCAAATGGGCGGTAGGCGTGTACGGTGGGAGGTCTATATAAGCA
GCGCGTTTTGCCTGTACTGGGTCTCTCTGGTTAGACCAGATCTGAGCCTGGGAGCTCTCTGGCTAACTAG
GGAACCCACTGCTTAAGCCTCAATAAAGCTTGCCTTGAGTGCTTCAAGTAGTGTGTGCCCGTCTGTTGTG
TGACTCTGGTAACTAGAGATCCCTCAGACCCTTTTAGTCAGTGTGGAAAATCTCTAGCAGTGGCGCCCGA
ACAGGGACTTGAAAGCGAAAGGGAAACCAGAGGAGCTCTCTCGACGCAGGACTCGGCTTGCTGAAGCGCG
CACGGCAAGAGGCGAGGGGCGGCGACTGGTGAGTACGCCAAAAATTTTGACTAGCGGAGGCTAGAAGGAG
AGAGATGGGTGCGAGAGCGTCAGTATTAAGCGGGGGAGAATTAGATCGCGATGGGAAAAAATTCGGTTAA
GGCCAGGGGGAAAGAAAAAATATAAATTAAAACATATAGTATGGGCAAGCAGGGAGCTAGAACGATTCGC
AGTTAATCCTGGCCTGTTAGAAACATCAGAAGGCTGTAGACAAATACTGGGACAGCTACAACCATCCCTT
CAGACAGGATCAGAAGAACTTAGATCATTATATAATACAGTAGCAACCCTCTATTGTGTGCATCAAAGGA
TAGAGATAAAAGACACCAAGGAAGCTTTAGACAAGATAGAGGAAGAGCAAAACAAAAGTAAGACCACCGC
ACAGCAAGCGGCCGCTGATCTTCAGACCTGGAGGAGGAGATATGAGGGACAATTGGAGAAGTGAATTATA
TAAATATAAAGTAGTAAAAATTGAACCATTAGGAGTAGCACCCACCAAGGCAAAGAGAAGAGTGGTGCAG
AGAGAAAAAAGAGCAGTGGGAATAGGAGCTTTGTTCCTTGGGTTCTTGGGAGCAGCAGGAAGCACTATGG
GCGCAGCGTCAATGACGCTGACGGTACAGGCCAGACAATTATTGTCTGGTATAGTGCAGCAGCAGAACAA
TTTGCTGAGGGCTATTGAGGCGCAACAGCATCTGTTGCAACTCACAGTCTGGGGCATCAAGCAGCTCCAG
GCAAGAATCCTGGCTGTGGAAAGATACCTAAAGGATCAACAGCTCCTGGGGATTTGGGGTTGCTCTGGAA
AACTCATTTGCACCACTGCTGTGCCTTGGAATGCTAGTTGGAGTAATAAATCTCTGGAACAGATTTGGAA
TCACACGACCTGGATGGAGTGGGACAGAGAAATTAACAATTACACAAGCTTAATACACTCCTTAATTGAA
GAATCGCAAAACCAGCAAGAAAAGAATGAACAAGAATTATTGGAATTAGATAAATGGGCAAGTTTGTGGA
ATTGGTTTAACATAACAAATTGGCTGTGGTATATAAAATTATTCATAATGATAGTAGGAGGCTTGGTAGG
TTTAAGAATAGTTTTTGCTGTACTTTCTATAGTGAATAGAGTTAGGCAGGGATATTCACCATTATCGTTT
CAGACCCACCTCCCAACCCCGAGGGGACCCGACAGGCCCGAAGGAATAGAAGAAGAAGGTGGAGAGAGAG
ACAGAGACAGATCCATTCGATTAGTGAACGGATCGGCACTGCGTGCGCCAATTCTGCAGACAAATGGCAG
TATTCATCCACAATTTTAAAAGAAAAGGGGGGATTGGGGGGTACAGTGCAGGGGAAAGAATAGTAGACAT
AATAGCAACAGACATACAAACTAAAGAATTACAAAAACAAATTACAAAAATTCAAAATTTTCGGGTTTAT
TACAGGGACAGCAGAGATCCAGTTTGGTTACTCGAGTTTACCACTCCCTATCAGTGATAGAGAAAAGTGA
AAGTCGAGTTTACCACTCCCTATCAGTGATAGAGAAAAGTGAAAGTCGAGTTTACCACTCCCTATCAGTG
ATAGAGAAAAGTGAAAGTCGAGTTTACCACTCCCTATCAGTGATAGAGAAAAGTGAAAGTCGAGTTTACC
ACTCCCTATCAGTGATAGAGAAAAGTGAAAGTCGAGTTTACCACTCCCTATCAGTGATAGAGAAAAGTGA
AAGTCGAGTTTACCACTCCCTATCAGTGATAGAGAAAAGTGAAAGTCGAGCTCGGTACCCGGGTCGAGTA
GGCGTGTACGGTGGGAGGCCTATATAAGCAGAGCTCGTTTAGTGAACCGTCAGATCGCCTGGAGACGCCA
TCCACGCTGTTTTGACCTCCATAGAAGACACCGGGACCGATCCAGCCTCCGCGGCCCCG
