>Addgene plasmid #45844 | Tet-O-FUW-Olig2 | addgene partial sequence | sequence record 66573 | LNCX 5'-AGCTCGTTTAGTGAACCGTCAGATC-3'
CTCCATAGAAGACACCGGGACCGATCCAGCCTCCGCGGCCCCGAATTCGCTAGCCACCATGGACTCGGAC
GCCAGCCTGGTGTCTAGTCGCCCATCGTCCCCAGAACCCGATGATCTTTTTCTGCCCGCCCGGAGCAAGG
GGGGAAGCAGCAGCGGCTTCACAGGAGGGACTGTGTCCTCGTCCACGCCGAGCGACTGCCCGCCAGAGCT
GAGCTCCGAGCTACGAGGGGCCATGGGCGCGTCAGGCGCGCATCCCGGGGACAAACTGGGCGGCGGTGGC
TTCAAGTCATCTTCCTCCAGCACCTCCTCGTCCACGTCCTCGGCGGCCACGTCTTCCACCAAGAAAGACA
AGAAGCAGATGACTGAGCCCGAGCTGCAGCAGCTGCGCCTGAAGATCAACAGCCGCGAACGCAAGCGCAT
GCACGACCTCAACATCGCCATGGACGGCCTGCGGGAGGTCATGCCTTACGCGCACGGGCCGTCGGTGCGC
AAGCTCTCCAAGATCGCCACGCTGCTGCTGGCGCGAAACTACATCCTCATGCTCACCAACTCGCTGGAGG
AGATGAAGCGACTGGTGAGCGAGATCTACGGGGGTCACCACGCCGGCTTCCACCCATCGGCCTGTGGCGG
GCTGGCACACTCGGCGCCTCTACCCACCGCCACGGCGCACCCCGCGGCCGCCGCGCACGCCGCGCACCAC
CCGGCCGTGCACCACCCCATCCTCCCTCCCGCAGCCGCCGCCGCCGCCGCA
